Addgene plasmid #165040: pET21a.Tat(48-57)-EGFP
Purpose: Expression of Tat(48-57) conjugated EGFP for protein purification (6XHis tag)
Depositing lab: Dokyun Na. Depositing organization: Chung-Ang University. Publication: Identification of efficient prokaryotic cell-penetrating peptides with applications in bacterial biotechnology. Lee HM, Ren J, Tran KM, Jeon BM, Park WU, Kim H, Lee KE, Oh Y, Choi M, Kim DS, Na D. Commun Biol. 2021 Feb 15;4(1):205. doi: 10.1038/s42003-021-01726-w. PubMed 33589718.
Backbone
  Vector backbone: pET21a
  Vector type: Bacterial Expression
Growth in bacteria
  Bacterial resistance: Ampicillin, 100 μg/mL
  Growth temperature: 37°C
  Growth strain: DH5alpha
  Copy number: High Copy
Gene/Insert
  Gene/Insert name: EGFP
  Species: Aequorea victoria
  Tag / fusion protein: Tat(48-57) (N terminal on insert); 6XHis (C terminal on backbone)
  Cloning method: Restriction Enzyme; 5′ cloning site Unknown (unknown if destroyed); 3′ cloning site Unknown (unknown if destroyed)
Terms and licenses: Academic/Nonprofit Terms; Industry Terms: Not Available to Industry
How to cite: pET21a.Tat(48-57)-EGFP was a gift from Dokyun Na (Addgene plasmid # 165040 ; http://n2t.net/addgene:165040 ; RRID:Addgene_165040)
