[The description below was written by a language model from this plasmid's Addgene catalogue record and pLannotate feature annotations shown in this document.]
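Description:
pET21a.Tat(48-57)-EGFP is a bacterial expression plasmid of about 6.1 kb, built on the pET21a backbone, for producing and purifying EGFP fused to a cell-penetrating peptide. It replicates in E. coli from a ColE1/pMB1-type origin and is selected with ampicillin through the β-lactamase gene and its own promoter. The backbone also carries the rop gene and the bom mobility region inherited from pBR322, plus an f1 phage origin that permits single-stranded DNA production. The catalogue lists the plasmid as high copy, although rop normally acts to restrain copy number. The short tetracycline-resistance fragments, the CAP binding site and the predicted E. coli open reading frame in the annotation are backbone remnants rather than functional parts of the design.

The payload is the Aequorea victoria-derived EGFP coding sequence, with residues 48-57 of the Tat peptide at its N terminus and a backbone-encoded 6xHis tag at its C terminus. The automated annotation labels the His tag as a fragment of a 9xHis tag. It does not call the Tat segment as a separate feature, though there is unannotated space between the ribosome binding site and EGFP where the segment would lie. Expression is driven by a T7 promoter followed by a lac operator and the strong T7 gene 10 ribosome binding site, and it ends at the T7 terminator. The plasmid-borne lacI gene supplies repressor, so transcription stays low until IPTG is added in a host that provides T7 RNA polymerase. The cloning sites are not recorded. The stated purpose is purification of Tat-conjugated EGFP through the His tag, and the associated work concerns cell-penetrating peptides that function in prokaryotic cells.
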