Features (pLannotate 1.2.2; 19 found; start..end, strand, type, name):
     26..73      -  terminator     T7 terminator: transcription terminator for bacteriophage T7 RNA polymerase
     81..130     -  CDS            SET1 (fragment): solubility-enhancement tag derived from T7 phage gene 10B
    140..157     -  CDS            9xHis (fragment): 9xHis affinity tag
    164..877     -  CDS            EGFP: EGFP is a basic (constitutively fluorescent) green fluorescent protein published in 1996, derived from Aequorea victoria. It is reported to be a rapidly-maturing weak dimer with moderate acid sensitivity.
    924..946     -  RBS            RBS: efficient ribosome binding site from bacteriophage T7 gene 10 (Olins and Rangwala, 1989)
    961..985     -  protein_bind   lac operator: The lac repressor binds to the lac operator to inhibit transcription in E. coli. This inhibition can be relieved by adding lactose or isopropyl-β-D-thiogalactopyranoside (IPTG). lac repressor encoded by lacI
    986..1004    -  promoter       T7 promoter: promoter for bacteriophage T7 RNA polymerase
   1026..1305    +  CDS            TcR (fragment): tetracycline efflux protein; tet; confers resistance to tetracycline
   1313..1390    +  promoter       lacI promoter: lacI
   1391..2473    +  CDS            lacI: lac repressor; lacI; The lac repressor binds to the lac operator to inhibit transcription in E. coli. This inhibition can be relieved by adding lactose or isopropyl-β-D-thiogalactopyranoside (IPTG).
   2486..2507    +  protein_bind   CAP binding site: CAP binding activates transcription in the presence of cAMP. E. coli catabolite activator protein
   2522..2813    +  CDS            TcR (fragment): tetracycline efflux protein; tet; confers resistance to tetracycline
   2885..3265    -  CDS            YPB1_ECOLX: Protein predicted: Swiss-Prot protein existence level 4. From Escherichia coli.
   3282..3473    +  CDS            rop: Rop protein, which maintains plasmids at low copy number; rop
   3575..3714    +  misc_feature   bom: basis of mobility region from pBR322
   3900..4488    -  rep_origin     ori: high-copy-number ColE1/pMB1/pBR322/pUC origin of replication
   4659..5519    -  CDS            AmpR: β-lactamase; bla; confers resistance to ampicillin, carbenicillin, and related antibiotics
   5520..5624    -  promoter       AmpR promoter: bla
   5677..6105    -  rep_origin     f1 ori (sequence partly withheld): f1 bacteriophage origin of replication; arrow indicates direction of (+) strand synthesis
>Addgene plasmid #165040 | pET21a.Tat(48-57)-EGFP | addgene full sequence | sequence record 325035 | Addgene NGS Result
ATCCGGATATAGTTCCTCCTTTCAGCAAAAAACCCCTCAAGACCCGTTTAGAGGCCCCAAGGGGTTATGC
TAGTTATTGCTCAGCGGTGGCAGCAGCCAACTCAGCTTCCTTTCGGGCTTTGTTAGCAGCCGGATCTCAG
TGGTGGTGGTGGTGGTGCTCGAGCTTGTACAGCTCGTCCATGCCGAGAGTGATCCCGGCGGCGGTCACGA
ACTCCAGCAGGACCATGTGATCGCGCTTCTCGTTGGGGTCTTTGCTCAGGGCGGACTGGGTGCTCAGGTA
GTGGTTGTCGGGCAGCAGCACGGGGCCGTCGCCGATGGGGGTGTTCTGCTGGTAGTGGTCGGCGAGCTGC
ACGCTGCCGTCCTCGATGTTGTGGCGGATCTTGAAGTTCACCTTGATGCCGTTCTTCTGCTTGTCGGCCA
TGATATAGACGTTGTGGCTGTTGTAGTTGTACTCCAGCTTGTGCCCCAGGATGTTGCCGTCCTCCTTGAA
GTCGATGCCCTTCAGCTCGATGCGGTTCACCAGGGTGTCGCCCTCGAACTTCACCTCGGCGCGGGTCTTG
TAGTTGCCGTCGTCCTTGAAGAAGATGGTGCGCTCCTGGACGTAGCCTTCGGGCATGGCGGACTTGAAGA
AGTCGTGCTGCTTCATGTGGTCGGGGTAGCGGCTGAAGCACTGCACGCCGTAGGTCAGGGTGGTCACGAG
GGTGGGCCAGGGCACGGGCAGCTTGCCGGTGGTGCAGATGAACTTCAGGGTCAGCTTGCCGTAGGTGGCA
TCGCCCTCGCCCTCGCCGGACACGCTGAACTTGTGGCCGTTTACGTCGCCGTCCAGCTCGACCAGGATGG
GCACCACCCCGGTGAACAGCTCCTCGCCCTTGCTCACGGATCCACGGCGCCGCTGACGGCGTTTTTTTCG
GCCCATATGTATATCTCCTTCTTAAAGTTAAACAAAATTATTTCTAGAGGGGAATTGTTATCCGCTCACA
ATTCCCCTATAGTGAGTCGTATTAATTTCGCGGGATCGAGATCTCGATCCTCTACGCCGGACGCATCGTG
GCCGGCATCACCGGCGCCACAGGTGCGGTTGCTGGCGCCTATATCGCCGACATCACCGATGGGGAAGATC
GGGCTCGCCACTTCGGGCTCATGAGCGCTTGTTTCGGCGTGGGTATGGTGGCAGGCCCCGTGGCCGGGGG
ACTGTTGGGCGCCATCTCCTTGCATGCACCATTCCTTGCGGCGGCGGTGCTCAACGGCCTCAACCTACTA
CTGGGCTGCTTCCTAATGCAGGAGTCGCATAAGGGAGAGCGTCGAGATCCCGGACACCATCGAATGGCGC
AAAACCTTTCGCGGTATGGCATGATAGCGCCCGGAAGAGAGTCAATTCAGGGTGGTGAATGTGAAACCAG
TAACGTTATACGATGTCGCAGAGTATGCCGGTGTCTCTTATCAGACCGTTTCCCGCGTGGTGAACCAGGC
CAGCCACGTTTCTGCGAAAACGCGGGAAAAAGTGGAAGCGGCGATGGCGGAGCTGAATTACATTCCCAAC
CGCGTGGCACAACAACTGGCGGGCAAACAGTCGTTGCTGATTGGCGTTGCCACCTCCAGTCTGGCCCTGC
ACGCGCCGTCGCAAATTGTCGCGGCGATTAAATCTCGCGCCGATCAACTGGGTGCCAGCGTGGTGGTGTC
GATGGTAGAACGAAGCGGCGTCGAAGCCTGTAAAGCGGCGGTGCACAATCTTCTCGCGCAACGCGTCAGT
GGGCTGATCATTAACTATCCGCTGGATGACCAGGATGCCATTGCTGTGGAAGCTGCCTGCACTAATGTTC
CGGCGTTATTTCTTGATGTCTCTGACCAGACACCCATCAACAGTATTATTTTCTCCCATGAAGACGGTAC
GCGACTGGGCGTGGAGCATCTGGTCGCATTGGGTCACCAGCAAATCGCGCTGTTAGCGGGCCCATTAAGT
TCTGTCTCGGCGCGTCTGCGTCTGGCTGGCTGGCATAAATATCTCACTCGCAATCAAATTCAGCCGATAG
CGGAACGGGAAGGCGACTGGAGTGCCATGTCCGGTTTTCAACAAACCATGCAAATGCTGAATGAGGGCAT
CGTTCCCACTGCGATGCTGGTTGCCAACGATCAGATGGCGCTGGGCGCAATGCGCGCCATTACCGAGTCC
GGGCTGCGCGTTGGTGCGGATATCTCGGTAGTGGGATACGACGATACCGAAGACAGCTCATGTTATATCC
CGCCGTTAACCACCATCAAACAGGATTTTCGCCTGCTGGGGCAAACCAGCGTGGACCGCTTGCTGCAACT
CTCTCAGGGCCAGGCGGTGAAGGGCAATCAGCTGTTGCCCGTCTCACTGGTGAAAAGAAAAACCACCCTG
GCGCCCAATACGCAAACCGCCTCTCCCCGCGCGTTGGCCGATTCATTAATGCAGCTGGCACGACAGGTTT
CCCGACTGGAAAGCGGGCAGTGAGCGCAACGCAATTAATGTAAGTTAGCTCACTCATTAGGCACCGGGAT
CTCGACCGATGCCCTTGAGAGCCTTCAACCCAGTCAGCTCCTTCCGGTGGGCGCGGGGCATGACTATCGT
CGCCGCACTTATGACTGTCTTCTTTATCATGCAACTCGTAGGACAGGTGCCGGCAGCGCTCTGGGTCATT
TTCGGCGAGGACCGCTTTCGCTGGAGCGCGACGATGATCGGCCTGTCGCTTGCGGTATTCGGAATCTTGC
ACGCCCTCGCTCAAGCCTTCGTCACTGGTCCCGCCACCAAACGTTTCGGCGAGAAGCAGGCCATTATCGC
CGGCATGGCGGCCCCACGGGTGCGCATGATCGTGCTCCTGTCGTTGAGGACCCGGCTAGGCTGGCGGGGT
TGCCTTACTGGTTAGCAGAATGAATCACCGATACGCGAGCGAACGTGAAGCGACTGCTGCTGCAAAACGT
CTGCGACCTGAGCAACAACATGAATGGTCTTCGGTTTCCGTGTTTCGTAAAGTCTGGAAACGCGGAAGTC
AGCGCCCTGCACCATTATGTTCCGGATCTGCATCGCAGGATGCTGCTGGCTACCCTGTGGAACACCTACA
TCTGTATTAACGAAGCGCTGGCATTGACCCTGAGTGATTTTTCTCTGGTCCCGCCGCATCCATACCGCCA
GTTGTTTACCCTCACAACGTTCCAGTAACCGGGCATGTTCATCATCAGTAACCCGTATCGTGAGCATCCT
CTCTCGTTTCATCGGTATCATTACCCCCATGAACAGAAATCCCCCTTACACGGAGGCATCAGTGACCAAA
CAGGAAAAAACCGCCCTTAACATGGCCCGCTTTATCAGAAGCCAGACATTAACGCTTCTGGAGAAACTCA
ACGAGCTGGACGCGGATGAACAGGCAGACATCTGTGAATCGCTTCACGACCACGCTGATGAGCTTTACCG
CAGCTGCCTCGCGCGTTTCGGTGATGACGGTGAAAACCTCTGACACATGCAGCTCCCGGAGACGGTCACA
GCTTGTCTGTAAGCGGATGCCGGGAGCAGACAAGCCCGTCAGGGCGCGTCAGCGGGTGTTGGCGGGTGTC
GGGGCGCAGCCATGACCCAGTCACGTAGCGATAGCGGAGTGTATACTGGCTTAACTATGCGGCATCAGAG
CAGATTGTACTGAGAGTGCACCATTGCGGTGTGAAATACCGCACAGATGCGTAAGGAGAAAATACCGCAT
CAGGCGCTCTTCCGCTTCCTCGCTCACTGACTCGCTGCGCTCGGTCGTTCGGCTGCGGCGAGCGGTATCA
GCTCACTCAAAGGCGGTAATACGGTTATCCACAGAATCAGGGGATAACGCAGGAAAGAACATGTGAGCAA
AAGGCCAGCAAAAGGCCAGGAACCGTAAAAAGGCCGCGTTGCTGGCGTTTTTCCATAGGCTCCGCCCCCC
TGACGAGCATCACAAAAATCGACGCTCAAGTCAGAGGTGGCGAAACCCGACAGGACTATAAAGATACCAG
GCGTTTCCCCCTGGAAGCTCCCTCGTGCGCTCTCCTGTTCCGACCCTGCCGCTTACCGGATACCTGTCCG
CCTTTCTCCCTTCGGGAAGCGTGGCGCTTTCTCATAGCTCACGCTGTAGGTATCTCAGTTCGGTGTAGGT
CGTTCGCTCCAAGCTGGGCTGTGTGCACGAACCCCCCGTTCAGCCCGACCGCTGCGCCTTATCCGGTAAC
TATCGTCTTGAGTCCAACCCGGTAAGACACGACTTATCGCCACTGGCAGCAGCCACTGGTAACAGGATTA
GCAGAGCGAGGTATGTAGGCGGTGCTACAGAGTTCTTGAAGTGGTGGCCTAACTACGGCTACACTAGAAG
GACAGTATTTGGTATCTGCGCTCTGCTGAAGCCAGTTACCTTCGGAAAAAGAGTTGGTAGCTCTTGATCC
GGCAAACAAACCACCGCTGGTAGCGGTGGTTTTTTTGTTTGCAAGCAGCAGATTACGCGCAGAAAAAAAG
GATCTCAAGAAGATCCTTTGATCTTTTCTACGGGGTCTGACGCTCAGTGGAACGAAAACTCACGTTAAGG
GATTTTGGTCATGAGATTATCAAAAAGGATCTTCACCTAGATCCTTTTAAATTAAAAATGAAGTTTTAAA
TCAATCTAAAGTATATATGAGTAAACTTGGTCTGACAGTTACCAATGCTTAATCAGTGAGGCACCTATCT
CAGCGATCTGTCTATTTCGTTCATCCATAGTTGCCTGACTCCCCGTCGTGTAGATAACTACGATACGGGA
GGGCTTACCATCTGGCCCCAGTGCTGCAATGATACCGCGAGACCCACGCTCACCGGCTCCAGATTTATCA
GCAATAAACCAGCCAGCCGGAAGGGCCGAGCGCAGAAGTGGTCCTGCAACTTTATCCGCCTCCATCCAGT
CTATTAATTGTTGCCGGGAAGCTAGAGTAAGTAGTTCGCCAGTTAATAGTTTGCGCAACGTTGTTGCCAT
TGCTGCAGGCATCGTGGTGTCACGCTCGTCGTTTGGTATGGCTTCATTCAGCTCCGGTTCCCAACGATCA
AGGCGAGTTACATGATCCCCCATGTTGTGCAAAAAAGCGGTTAGCTCCTTCGGTCCTCCGATCGTTGTCA
GAAGTAAGTTGGCCGCAGTGTTATCACTCATGGTTATGGCAGCACTGCATAATTCTCTTACTGTCATGCC
ATCCGTAAGATGCTTTTCTGTGACTGGTGAGTACTCAACCAAGTCATTCTGAGAATAGTGTATGCGGCGA
CCGAGTTGCTCTTGCCCGGCGTCAATACGGGATAATACCGCGCCACATAGCAGAACTTTAAAAGTGCTCA
TCATTGGAAAACGTTCTTCGGGGCGAAAACTCTCAAGGATCTTACCGCTGTTGAGATCCAGTTCGATGTA
ACCCACTCGTGCACCCAACTGATCTTCAGCATCTTTTACTTTCACCAGCGTTTCTGGGTGAGCAAAAACA
GGAAGGCAAAATGCCGCAAAAAAGGGAATAAGGGCGACACGGAAATGTTGAATACTCATACTCTTCCTTT
TTCAATATTATTGAAGCATTTATCAGGGTTATTGTCTCATGAGCGGATACATATTTGAATGTATTTAGAA
AAATAAACAAATAGGGGTTCCGCGCACATTTCCCCGAAAAGTGCCACCTAAATTGTAAGCGTTAATATTT
TGTTAAAATTCGCGTTAAATTTTTGTTAAATCAGCTCATTTTTTAACCAATAGGCCGAAATCGGCAAAAT
CCCTTATAAATCAAAAGAATAGACCGAGATAGGGT
[37 nt withheld, positions 5776-5812]
AAAGAACGTGGACTCCAACGTCAAAGG
[49 nt withheld, positions 5840-5888]
T
[91 nt withheld, positions 5890-5980]
G
[124 nt withheld, positions 5982-6105]
CCCATTCGCCA
